>Addgene plasmid #91311 | pHH0103_ARHGEF37-2/2 | addgene full sequence | sequence record 191775 | Addgene NGS Result
TAAAAATAGGCGTATCACGAGGCCCTTTCGTCTTCAAGAATTCCCGACACCATCGAATGGTGCAAAACCT
TTCGCGGTATGGCATGATAGCGCCCGGAAGAGAGTCAATTCAGGGTGGTGAATGTGAAACCAGTAACGTT
ATACGATGTCGCAGAGTATGCCGGTGTCTCTTATCAGACCGTTTCCCGCGTGGTGAACCAGGCCAGCCAC
GTTTCTGCGAAAACGCGGGAAAAAGTGGAAGCGGCGATGGCGGAGCTGAATTACATTCCCAACCGCGTGG
CACAACAACTGGCGGGCAAACAGTCGTTGCTGATTGGCGTTGCCACCTCCAGTCTGGCCCTGCACGCGCC
GTCGCAAATTGTCGCGGCGATTAAATCTCGCGCCGATCAACTGGGTGCCAGCGTGGTGGTGTCGATGGTA
GAACGAAGCGGCGTCGAAGCCTGTAAAGCGGCGGTGCACAATCTTCTCGCGCAACGCGTCAGTGGGCTGA
TCATTAACTATCCGCTGGATGACCAGGATGCCATTGCTGTGGAAGCTGCCTGCACTAATGTTCCGGCGTT
ATTTCTTGATGTCTCTGACCAGACACCCATCAACAGTATTATTTTCTCCCATGAAGACGGTACGCGACTG
GGCGTGGAGCATCTGGTCGCATTGGGTCACCAGCAAATCGCGCTGTTAGCGGGCCCATTAAGTTCTGTCT
CGGCGCGTCTGCGTCTGGCTGGCTGGCATAAATATCTCACTCGCAATCAAATTCAGCCGATAGCGGAACG
GGAAGGCGACTGGAGTGCCATGTCCGGTTTTCAACAAACCATGCAAATGCTGAATGAGGGCATCGTTCCC
ACTGCGATGCTGGTTGCCAACGATCAGATGGCGCTGGGCGCAATGCGCGCCATTACCGAGTCCGGGCTGC
GCGTTGGTGCGGATATCTCGGTAGTGGGATACGACGATACCGAAGACAGCTCATGTTATATCCCGCCGTT
AACCACCATCAAACAGGATTTTCGCCTGCTGGGGCAAACCAGCGTGGACCGCTTGCTGCAACTCTCTCAG
GGCCAGGCGGTGAAGGGCAATCAGCTGTTGCCCGTCTCACTGGTGAAAAGAAAAACCACCCTGGCGCCCA
ATACGCAAACCGCCTCTCCCCGCGCGTTGGCCGATTCATTAATGCAGCTGGCACGACAGGTTTCCCGACT
GGAAAGCGGGCAGTGAGCGCAACGCAATTAATGTAAGTTAGCTCACTCATTAGGCACAATTCTCATGTTT
GACAGCTTATCATCGACTGCACGGTGCACCAATGCTTCTGGCGTCAGGCAGCCATCGGAAGCTGTGGTAT
GGCTGTGCAGGTCGTAAATCACTGCATAATTCGTGTCGCTCAAGGCGCACTCCCGTTCTGGATAATGTTT
TTTGCGCCGACATCATAACGGTTCTGGCAAATATTCTGAAATGAGCTGTTGACAATTAATCATCGGCTCG
TATAATGTGTGGAATTGTGAGCGGATAACAATTTCACACAGGAAACAGCCAGTCCGTTTAGGTGTTTTCA
CGAGCACTTCACCAACAAGGACCATAGATTATGAAAATCGAAGAACACCATCACCATCACCATTCCAGCG
GTAAGCTTATGTCCCCTATACTAGGTTATTGGAAAATTAAGGGCCTTGTGCAACCCACTCGACTTCTTTT
GGAATATCTTGAAGAAAAATATGAAGAGCATTTGTATGAGCGCGATGAAGGTGATAAATGGCGAAACAAA
AAGTTTGAATTGGGTTTGGAGTTTCCCAATCTTCCTTATTATATTGATGGTGATGTTAAATTAACACAGT
CTATGGCCATCATACGTTATATAGCTGACAAGCACAACATGTTGGGTGGTTGTCCAAAAGAGCGTGCAGA
GATTTCAATGCTTGAAGGAGCGGTTTTGGATATTAGATACGGTGTTTCGAGAATTGCATATAGTAAAGAC
TTTGAAACTCTCAAAGTTGATTTTCTTAGCAAGCTACCTGAAATGCTGAAAATGTTCGAAGATCGTTTAT
GTCATAAAACATATTTAAATGGTGATCATGTAACCCATCCTGACTTCATGTTGTATGACGCTCTTGATGT
TGTTTTATACATGGACCCAATGTGCCTGGATGCGTTCCCAAAATTAGTTTGTTTTAAAAAACGTATTGAA
GCTATCCCACAAATTGATAAGTACTTGAAATCCAGCAAGTATATAGCATGGCCTTTGCAGGGCTGGCAAG
CCACGTTTGGTGGTGGCGACCATCCTCCAAAATCGGATCTGGAAGTTCTGTTCCAGGGGCCCCTGTCCAG
CGGTCTGGTTCCGCGTGGTTCCGGTACCGCGGCCCAGCCGGCCTGTCTGACCCCGGAACCGAGCCCGGCA
CTGGTCCCGAGTATCCCGACGATGAATCAAGTTATTGCTGCTTACCCGTTTGTTGCCCGTAGCTCTCATG
AAGTCTCTCTGCAGGCAGGCCAACCGGTGACCATTCTGGAAGCGCAGGATAAAAAAGGTAACCCGGAATG
GTCACTGGTGGAAGTTAATGGCCAACGTGGTTATGTTCCGTCGGGCTTTCTGGCACGTGCACGTAGTCCG
GTCCTGTGGGGTTGGTCCCTGCCGGCGGCCGCATA
[142 nt withheld, positions 2626-2767]
C
[98 nt withheld, positions 2769-2866]
AGTTTGTACTGGTGACGAAACTCAGTGTCTAGCTAGAGTGGC
[149 nt withheld, positions 2909-3057]
T
[41 nt withheld, positions 3059-3099]
T
[62 nt withheld, positions 3101-3162]
A
[35 nt withheld, positions 3164-3198]
CCTCCCTCAATCGGTTGAATGTCGCCCTTTTGTCTTTGGCGCTGGTAAACCATATGAA
[86 nt withheld, positions 3257-3342]
T
[54 nt withheld, positions 3344-3397]
CTAGCGCCGCCCTATACCTTGTCTGCCTCCCCGCGTTGCGTCGCGGTGCATGGAGCCGGGCCACCTCGAC
CTGAATGGAAGCCGGCGGCACCTCGCTAACGGATTCACCACTCCAAGAATTGGAGCCAATCAATTCTTGC
GGAGAACTGTGAATGCGCAAACCAACCCTTGGCAGAACATATCCATCGCGTCCGCCATCTCCAGCAGCCG
CACGCGGCGCATCTCGGGCAGCGTTGGGTCCTGGCCACGGGTGCGCATGATCGTGCTCCTGTCGTTGAGG
ACCCGGCTAGGCTGGCGGGGTTGCCTTACTGGTTAGCAGAATGAATCACCGATACGCGAGCGAACGTGAA
GCGACTGCTGCTGCAAAACGTCTGCGACCTGAGCAACAACATGAATGGTCTTCGGTTTCCGTGTTTCGTA
AAGTCTGGAAACGCGGAAGTCAGCGCCCTGCACCATTATGTTCCGGATCTGCATCGCAGGATGCTGCTGG
CTACCCTGTGGAACACCTACATCTGTATTAACGAAGCGCTGGCATTGACCCTGAGTGATTTTTCTCTGGT
CCCGCCGCATCCATACCGCCAGTTGTTTACCCTCACAACGTTCCAGTAACCGGGCATGTTCATCATCAGT
AACCCGTATCGTGAGCATCCTCTCTCGTTTCATCGGTATCATTACCCCCATGAACAGAAATCCCCCTTAC
ACGGAGGCATCAGTGACCAAACAGGAAAAAACCGCCCTTAACATGGCCCGCTTTATCAGAAGCCAGACAT
TAACGCTTCTGGAGAAACTCAACGAGCTGGACGCGGATGAACAGGCAGACATCTGTGAATCGCTTCACGA
CCACGCTGATGAGCTTTACCGCAGGATCCGCGAAATTGTAAGCGTTAATATTTTGTTAAAATTCGCGTTA
AATTTTTGTTAAATCAGCTCATTTTTTAACCAATAGGCCGAAATCGGCAAAATCCCTTATAAATCAAAAG
AATAGACCGAGATAGGGT
[37 nt withheld, positions 4396-4432]
AAAGAACGTGGACTCCAACGTCAAAGG
[49 nt withheld, positions 4460-4508]
T
[91 nt withheld, positions 4510-4600]
G
[124 nt withheld, positions 4602-4725]
CGCGGATCCTGCCTCGCGCGTTTCGGTGATGACGGTGAAAACCTCTGACACATGCAGCTCCCGGAGACGG
TCACAGCTTGTCTGTAAGCGGATGCCGGGAGCAGACAAGCCCGTCAGGGCGCGTCAGCGGGTGTTGGCGG
GTGTCGGGGCGCAGCCATGACCCAGTCACGTAGCGATAGCGGAGTGTATACTGGCTTAACTATGCGGCAT
CAGAGCAGATTGTACTGAGAGTGCACCATATGCGGTGTGAAATACCGCACAGATGCGTAAGGAGAAAATA
CCGCATCAGGCGCTCTTCCGCTTCCTCGCTCACTGACTCGCTGCGCTCGGTCGTTCGGCTGCGGCGAGCG
GTATCAGCTCACTCAAAGGCGGTAATACGGTTATCCACAGAATCAGGGGATAACGCAGGAAAGAACATGT
GAGCAAAAGGCCAGCAAAAGGCCAGGAACCGTAAAAAGGCCGCGTTGCTGGCGTTTTTCCATAGGCTCCG
CCCCCCTGACGAGCATCACAAAAATCGACGCTCAAGTCAGAGGTGGCGAAACCCGACAGGACTATAAAGA
TACCAGGGTTTCCCCCTGGAAGCTCCCTCGTGCGCTCTCCTGTTCCGACCCTGCCGCTTACCGGATACCT
GTCCGCCTTTCTCCCTTCGGGAAGCGTGGCGCTTTCTCATAGCTCACGCTGTAGGTATCTCAGTTCGGTG
TAGGTCGTTCGCTCCAAGCTGGGCTGTGTGCACGAACCCCCCGTTCAGCCCGACCGCTGCGCCTTATCCG
GTAACTATCGTCTTGAGTCCAACCCGGTAAGACACGACTTATCGCCACTGGCAGCAGCCACTGGTAACAG
GATTAGCAGAGCGAGGTATGTAGGCGGTGCTACAGAGTTCTTGAAGTGGTGGCCTAACTACGGCTACACT
AGAAGGACAGTATTTGGTATCTGCGCTCTGCTGAAGCCAGTTACCTTCGGAAAAAGAGTTGGTAGCTCTT
GATCCGGCAAACAAACCACCGCTGGTAGCGGTGGTTTTTTTGTTTGCAAGCAGCAGATTACGCGCAGAAA
AAAAGGATCTCAAGAAGATCCTTTGATCTTTTCTACGGGGTCTGACGCTCAGTGGAACGAAAACTCACGT
TAAGGGATTTTGGTCATGAGATTATCAAAAAGGATCTTCACCTAGATCCTTTTAAATTAAAAATGAAGTT
TTAAATCAATCTAAAGTATATATGAGTAAACTTGGTCTGACAGTTACCAATGCTTAATCAGTGAGGCACC
TATCTCAGCGATCTGTCTATTTCGTTCATCCATAGTTGCCTGACTCCCCGTCGTGTAGATAACTACGATA
CGGGAGGGCTTACCATCTGGCCCCAGTGCTGCAATGATACCGCGAGACCCACGCTCACCGGCTCCAGATT
TATCAGCAATAAACCAGCCAGCCGGAAGGGCCGAGCGCAGAAGTGGTCCTGCAACTTTATCCGCCTCCAT
CCAGTCTATTAATTGTTGCCGGGAAGCTAGAGTAAGTAGTTCGCCAGTTAATAGTTTGCGCAACGTTGTT
GCCATTGCTGCAGGCATCGTGGTGTCACGCTCGTCGTTTGGTATGGCTTCATTCAGCTCCGGTTCCCAAC
GATCAAGGCGAGTTACATGATCCCCCATGTTGTGCAAAAAAGCGGTTAGCTCCTTCGGTCCTCCGATCGT
TGTCAGAAGTAAGTTGGCCGCAGTGTTATCACTCATGGTTATGGCAGCACTGCATAATTCTCTTACTGTC
ATGCCATCCGTAAGATGCTTTTCTGTGACTGGTGAGTACTCAACCAAGTCATTCTGAGAATAGTGTATGC
GGCGACCGAGTTGCTCTTGCCCGGCGTCAACACGGGATAATACCGCGCCACATAGCAGAACTTTAAAAGT
GCTCATCATTGGAAAACGTTCTTCGGGGCGAAAACTCTCAAGGATCTTACCGCTGTTGAGATCCAGTTCG
ATGTAACCCACTCGTGCACCCAACTGATCTTCAGCATCTTTTACTTTCACCAGCGTTTCTGGGTGAGCAA
AAACAGGAAGGCAAAATGCCGCAAAAAAGGGAATAAGGGCGACACGGAAATGTTGAATACTCATACTCTT
CCTTTTTCAATATTATTGAAGCATTTATCAGGGTTATTGTCTCATGAGCGGATACATATTTGAATGTATT
TAGAAAAATAAACAAATAGGGGTTCCGCGCACATTTCCCCGAAAAGTGCCACCTGACGTCTAAGAAACCA
TTATTATCATGACATTAACCTA
Features (pLannotate 1.2.2; 21 found; start..end, strand, type, name):
     46..123     +  promoter       lacIq promoter: lacI (mutant); In the lacIq allele, a single base change in the promoter boosts expression of the lacI gene about 10-fold.
    124..1206    +  CDS            lacI: lac repressor; lacI; The lac repressor binds to the lac operator to inhibit transcription in E. coli. This inhibition can be relieved by adding lactose or isopropyl-β-D-thiogalactopyranoside (IPTG).
   1219..1240    +  protein_bind   CAP binding site: CAP binding activates transcription in the presence of cAMP. E. coli catabolite activator protein
   1259..1276    +  promoter       tet promoter (fragment): E. coli promoter for tetracycline efflux protein gene
   1449..1477    +  promoter       tac promoter: strong E. coli promoter; hybrid between the trp and lac UV5 promoters
   1485..1501    +  protein_bind   lac operator: The lac repressor binds to the lac operator to inhibit transcription in E. coli. This inhibition can be relieved by adding lactose or isopropyl-β-D-thiogalactopyranoside (IPTG). lac repressor encoded by lacI
   1586..1603    +  CDS            6xHis: 6xHis affinity tag
   1619..2272    +  CDS            GST26_SCHJA: Experimental evidence at protein level: Swiss-Prot protein existence level 1. GST isoenzymes appear to play a central role in the parasite detoxification system. Other functions are also suspected including a role in increasing the solubility of haematin in the parasite gut. From Schistosoma japonicum (Blood fluke).
   2324..2617    +  CDS            ARHGEF37 (fragment): ARH37_HUMAN - Experimental evidence at transcript level: Swiss-Prot protein existence level 2. May act as a guanine nucleotide exchange factor (GEF). From Homo sapiens (Human).
   2630..2677    +  terminator     fd terminator (sequence withheld): central terminator from bacteriophage fd (Otsuka and Kunisawa, 1982)
   2682..2894    +  CDS            M13 gene III (fragment) (sequence partly withheld): pIII; III; minor coat protein
   2909..3379    +  CDS            M13 gene III (fragment) (sequence partly withheld): pIII; III; minor coat protein
   3401..3471    +  CDS            TcR (fragment): tetracycline efflux protein; tet; confers resistance to tetracycline
   3713..4093    -  CDS            YPB1_ECOLX: Protein predicted: Swiss-Prot protein existence level 4. From Escherichia coli.
   4110..4261    +  CDS            rop (fragment): Rop protein, which maintains plasmids at low copy number; rop
   4297..4725    -  rep_origin     f1 ori (sequence partly withheld): f1 bacteriophage origin of replication; arrow indicates direction of (+) strand synthesis
   4734..4773    +  CDS            rop (fragment): Rop protein, which maintains plasmids at low copy number; rop
   4875..5015    +  misc_feature   bom: basis of mobility region from pBR322
   5201..5788    -  rep_origin     ori: high-copy-number ColE1/pMB1/pBR322/pUC origin of replication
   5959..6819    -  CDS            AmpR: β-lactamase; bla; confers resistance to ampicillin, carbenicillin, and related antibiotics
   6820..6924    -  promoter       AmpR promoter: bla
