[The description below was written by a language model from this plasmid's Addgene catalogue record and pLannotate feature annotations shown in this document.]
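Description:
pHH0103_ARHGEF37-2/2 is a bacterial expression plasmid of about 7 kb built on the pHH0103 backbone for producing and purifying a single SH3 domain from human ARHGEF37, a putative guanine nucleotide exchange factor; the "2/2" in the name indicates the second of two SH3 domains in that protein. It is propagated in E. coli under ampicillin selection (β-lactamase with its native promoter) and replicates from a ColE1/pBR322-type origin with the bom region. The catalogue lists it as low copy, although the rop gene is annotated only as two fragments interrupted by an f1 phage origin.

The expression cassette is driven by the hybrid tac promoter followed by a lac operator. The plasmid carries its own lacI gene under the up-regulated lacIq promoter, so transcription stays repressed until induced with IPTG. The encoded product is an N-terminal 6xHis tag followed by Schistosoma japonicum glutathione S-transferase and then the ARHGEF37 fragment (a 282 bp insert according to the catalogue, cloned between SfiI and NotI sites). This gives a doubly tagged fusion that can be purified on nickel or glutathione resin. An fd phage terminator lies just downstream of the insert.

Beyond the terminator, the annotation shows fragments of M13 gene III, along with remnants of the tetracycline resistance gene and its promoter. Together with the f1 origin, these suggest the backbone derives from a phagemid display vector, though the record does not state this, and these pieces do not appear to be part of the expressed fusion. The construct belongs to a collection used for a family-wide analysis of human SH3 domain binding specificities.
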