Addgene plasmid #91311: pHH0103_ARHGEF37-2/2
Purpose: Protein expression and purification of human SH3 domain construct ARHGEF37-2/2
Depositing lab: Sachdev Sidhu. Depositing organization: University of Toronto. Publication: Comprehensive Analysis of the Human SH3 Domain Family Reveals a Wide Variety of Non-canonical Specificities. Teyra J, Huang H, Jain S, Guan X, Dong A, Liu Y, Tempel W, Min J, Tong Y, Kim PM, Bader GD, Sidhu SS. Structure. 2017 Oct 3;25(10):1598-1610.e3. doi: 10.1016/j.str.2017.07.017. Epub 2017 Sep 7. PubMed 28890361.
Backbone
  Vector backbone: pHH0103
  Vector type: Bacterial Expression
Growth in bacteria
  Bacterial resistance: Ampicillin, 100 μg/mL
  Growth temperature: 37°C
  Growth strain: DH5alpha
  Copy number: Low Copy
Gene/Insert
  Gene/Insert name: ARHGEF37-2/2
  Species: H. sapiens (human)
  Insert size (bp): 282
  Entrez Gene: ARHGEF37 (a.k.a. FLJ41603)
  Cloning method: Restriction Enzyme; 5′ cloning site Sfi1 (unknown if destroyed); 3′ cloning site Not1 (unknown if destroyed)
Terms and licenses: Academic/Nonprofit Terms; Industry Terms: Not Available to Industry
How to cite: pHH0103_ARHGEF37-2/2 was a gift from Sachdev Sidhu (Addgene plasmid # 91311 ; http://n2t.net/addgene:91311 ; RRID:Addgene_91311)
