>Addgene plasmid #91311 | pHH0103_ARHGEF37-2/2 | depositor partial sequence | sequence record 175799 | insert sequence
GGCCCAGCCGGCCTGTCTGACCCCGGAACCGAGCCCGGCACTGGTCCCGAGTATCCCGACGATGAATCAA
GTTATTGCTGCTTACCCGTTTGTTGCCCGTAGCTCTCATGAAGTCTCTCTGCAGGCAGGCCAACCGGTGA
CCATTCTGGAAGCGCAGGATAAAAAAGGTAACCCGGAATGGTCACTGGTGGAAGTTAATGGCCAACGTGG
TTATGTTCCGTCGGGCTTTCTGGCACGTGCACGTAGTCCGGTCCTGTGGGGTTGGTCCCTGCCGGCGGCC
GC
